Addgene plasmid #62425: MXS_bGHpA
Purpose: MXS_chaining vector with bGHpA
Depositing lab: Pierre Neveu. Depositing organization: European Molecular Biology Laboratory (EMBL), Heidelberg. Publication: MXS-Chaining: A Highly Efficient Cloning Platform for Imaging and Flow Cytometry Approaches in Mammalian Systems. Sladitschek HL, Neveu PA. PLoS One. 2015 Apr 24;10(4):e0124958. doi: 10.1371/journal.pone.0124958. eCollection 2015. PONE-D-15-01385 PubMed 25909630.
Backbone
  Vector backbone: MXS_chaining vector
  Backbone manufacturer: Neveu lab, Addgene plasmid #62394
  Backbone size w/o insert (bp): 1945
  Vector type: Synthetic Biology
Growth in bacteria
  Bacterial resistance: Ampicillin, 100 μg/mL
  Growth temperature: 37°C
  Growth strain: Mach1
  Copy number: High Copy
Gene/Insert
  Gene/Insert name: Bovine growth hormone poly A
  Species: Synthetic
  Insert size (bp): 253
  Cloning method: Restriction Enzyme; 5′ cloning site MluI (not destroyed); 3′ cloning site SalI (not destroyed)
  Sequencing primers: 5′ TTACCGCCTTTGAGTGAG; 3′ TTGTCTCATGAGCGGATAC
Terms and licenses: Academic/Nonprofit Terms; Industry Terms: Not Available to Industry
How to cite: MXS_bGHpA was a gift from Pierre Neveu (Addgene plasmid # 62425 ; http://n2t.net/addgene:62425 ; RRID:Addgene_62425)
