[The description below was written by a language model from this plasmid's Addgene catalogue record and pLannotate feature annotations shown in this document.]
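Description:
MXS_bGHpA is a small synthetic-biology building-block plasmid from the MXS-chaining cloning platform, a modular system designed for assembling mammalian expression constructs for imaging and flow cytometry applications. It is built on the minimal MXS_chaining vector backbone (about 1.9 kb; the full plasmid is roughly 2.2 kb) and is maintained only in bacteria. Propagation relies on a high-copy ColE1/pUC-type origin of replication, and selection uses the β-lactamase gene (AmpR) driven by its native bla promoter, conferring ampicillin resistance. The feature table shows nothing beyond these maintenance elements and the insert, so the plasmid carries no promoter, coding sequence, or marker for use in mammalian cells.

The payload is the bovine growth hormone polyadenylation signal (bGH poly(A)), a roughly 250 bp part inserted between MluI and SalI sites, both of which remain intact after cloning. The bGH poly(A) signal is a widely used terminator that directs efficient 3′ cleavage and polyadenylation of RNA polymerase II transcripts in mammalian cells, stabilising the mRNA and ending the transcription unit. On its own the plasmid does not express anything. It serves as a donor of a standardised terminator module that can be excised or chained by restriction-enzyme cloning downstream of promoter and coding-sequence modules from the same collection, building complete expression cassettes step by step. The record does not detail the chaining mechanism beyond the retained flanking sites.
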