Features (pLannotate 1.2.2; 4 found; start..end, strand, type, name):
     37..261     +  polyA_signal   bGH poly(A) signal: bovine growth hormone polyadenylation signal
    284..388     +  promoter       AmpR promoter: bla
    389..1249    +  CDS            AmpR: β-lactamase; bla; confers resistance to ampicillin, carbenicillin, and related antibiotics
   1420..2008    +  rep_origin     ori: high-copy-number ColE1/pMB1/pBR322/pUC origin of replication
>Addgene plasmid #62425 | MXS_bGHpA | depositor full sequence | sequence record 102486 | Full Sequence
CATGATATCAAACGCGTAACTCGAGTGAATGAATGACTGTGCCTTCTAGTTGCCAGCCATCTGTTGTTTG
CCCCTCCCCCGTGCCTTCCTTGACCCTGGAAGGTGCCACTCCCACTGTCCTTTCCTAATAAAATGAGGAA
ATTGCATCGCATTGTCTGAGTAGGTGTCATTCTATTCTGGGGGGTGGGGTGGGGCAGGACAGCAAGGGGG
AGGATTGGGAAGACAATAGCAGGCATGCTGGGGATGCGGTGGGCTCTATGGTCGACCAATTCGGGGAAAT
GTGCGCGGAACCCCTATTTGTTTATTTTTCTAAATACATTCAAATATGTATCCGCTCATGAGACAATAAC
CCTGATAAATGCTTCAATAATATTGAAAAAGGAAGAGTATGAGTATTCAACATTTCCGTGTCGCCCTTAT
TCCCTTTTTTGCGGCATTTTGCCTTCCTGTTTTTGCTCACCCAGAAACGCTGGTGAAAGTAAAAGATGCT
GAAGATCAGTTGGGTGCACGAGTGGGTTACATCGAACTGGATCTCAACAGCGGTAAGATCCTTGAGAGTT
TTCGCCCCGAAGAACGTTTTCCAATGATGAGCACTTTTAAAGTTCTGCTATGTGGCGCGGTATTATCCCG
TATTGACGCCGGGCAAGAGCAACTCGGTCGCCGCATACACTATTCTCAGAATGACTTGGTTGAGTACTCA
CCAGTCACAGAAAAGCATCTTACGGATGGCATGACAGTAAGAGAATTATGCAGTGCTGCCATAACCATGA
GTGATAACACTGCGGCCAACTTACTTCTGACAACGATCGGAGGACCGAAGGAGCTAACCGCTTTTTTGCA
CAACATGGGGGATCATGTAACTCGCCTTGATCGTTGGGAACCGGAGCTGAATGAAGCCATACCAAACGAC
GAGCGTGACACCACGATGCCTGTAGCAATGGCAACAACGTTGCGCAAACTATTAACTGGCGAACTACTTA
CTCTAGCTTCCCGGCAACAATTAATAGACTGGATGGAGGCGGATAAAGTTGCAGGACCACTTCTGCGCTC
GGCCCTTCCGGCTGGCTGGTTTATTGCTGATAAATCTGGAGCCGGTGAGCGTGGGTCTCGCGGTATCATT
GCAGCACTGGGGCCAGATGGTAAGCCCTCCCGTATCGTAGTTATCTACACGACGGGGAGTCAGGCAACTA
TGGATGAACGAAATAGACAGATCGCTGAGATAGGTGCCTCACTGATTAAGCATTGGTAACTGTCAGACCA
AGTTTACTCATATATACTTTAGATTGATTTAAAACTTCATTTTTAATTTAAAAGGATCTAGGTGAAGATC
CTTTTTGATAATCTCATGACCAAAATCCCTTAACGTGAGTTTTCGTTCCACTGAGCGTCAGACCCCGTAG
AAAAGATCAAAGGATCTTCTTGAGATCCTTTTTTTCTGCGCGTAATCTGCTGCTTGCAAACAAAAAAACC
ACCGCTACCAGCGGTGGTTTGTTTGCCGGATCAAGAGCTACCAACTCTTTTTCCGAAGGTAACTGGCTTC
AGCAGAGCGCAGATACCAAATACTGTTCTTCTAGTGTAGCCGTAGTTAGGCCACCACTTCAAGAACTCTG
TAGCACCGCCTACATACCTCGCTCTGCTAATCCTGTTACCAGTGGCTGCTGCCAGTGGCGATAAGTCGTG
TCTTACCGGGTTGGACTCAAGACGATAGTTACCGGATAAGGCGCAGCGGTCGGGCTGAACGGGGGGTTCG
TGCACACAGCCCAGCTTGGAGCGAACGACCTACACCGAACTGAGATACCTACAGCGTGAGCTATGAGAAA
GCGCCACGCTTCCCGAAGGGAGAAAGGCGGACAGGTATCCGGTAAGCGGCAGGGTCGGAACAGGAGAGCG
CACGAGGGAGCTTCCAGGGGGAAACGCCTGGTATCTTTATAGTCCTGTCGGGTTTCGCCACCTCTGACTT
GAGCGTCGATTTTTGTGATGCTCGTCAGGGGGGCGGAGCCTATGGAAAAACGCCAGCAACGCGGCCTTTT
TACGGTTCCTGGCCTTTTGCTGGCCTTTTGCTCACATGTTCTTTCCTGCGTTATCCCCTGATTCTGTGGA
TAACCGTATTACCGCCTTTGAGTGAGCTGATACCGCTCGCCGCAGCCGAACGACCGAGCGCAGCGAGTCA
GTGAGC
