>Addgene plasmid #62425 | MXS_bGHpA | addgene partial sequence | sequence record 104707 | pBR322ori-F 5'-GGGAAACGCCTGGTATCTTT-3'
GTGATGCTCGTCAGGGGGGCGGAGCCTATGGAAAAACGCCAGCAACGCGGCCTTTTTACGGTTCCTGGCC
TTTTGCTGGCCTTTTGCTCACATGTTCTTTCCTGCGTTATCCCCTGATTCTGTGGATAACCGTATTACCG
CCTTTGAGTGAGCTGATACCGCTCGCCGCAGCCGAACGACCGAGCGCAGCGAGTCAGTGAGCCATGATAT
CAAACGCGTAACTCGAGTGAATGAATGACTGTGCCTTCTAGTTGCCAGCCATCTGTTGTTTGCCCCTCCC
CCGTGCCTTCCTTGACCCTGGAAGGTGCCACTCCCACTGTCCTTTCCTAATAAAATGAGGAAATTGCATC
GCATTGTCTGAGTAGGTGTCATTCTATTCTGGGGGGTGGGGTGGGGCAGGACAGCAAGGGGGAGGATTGG
GAAGACAATAGCAGGCATGCTGGGGATGCGGTGGGCTCTATGGTCGACCAATTCGGGGAAATGTGCGCGG
AACCCCTATTTGTTTATTTTTCTAAATACATTCAAATATGTATCCGCTCATGAGACAATAACCCTGATAA
ATGCTTCAATAATATTGAAAAAGGAAGAGTATGAGTATTCAACATTTCCGTGTCGCCCTTATTCCCTTTT
TTGCGGCATTTTGCCTTCCTGTTTTTGCTCACCCAGAAACGCTGGTGAAAGTAAAAGATGCTGAAGATCA
GTTGGGTGCACGAGTGGGTTACATCGAACTGGATCTC
