>Addgene plasmid #62425 | MXS_bGHpA | addgene partial sequence | sequence record 104709 | AmpSeq-F 5'-ctcatgagcggatacatatttgaa-3'
GAATTGGTCGACCATAGAGCCCACCGCATCCCCAGCATGCCTGCTATTGTCTTCCCAATCCTCCCCCTTG
CTGTCCTGCCCCACCCCACCCCCCAGAATAGAATGACACCTACTCAGACAATGCGATGCAATTTCCTCAT
TTTATTAGGAAAGGACAGTGGGAGTGGCACCTTCCAGGGTCAAGGAAGGCACGGGGGAGGGGCAAACAAC
AGATGGCTGGCAACTAGAAGGCACAGTCATTCATTCACTCGAGTTACGCGTTTGATATCATGGCTCACTG
ACTCGCTGCGCTCGGTCGTTCGGCTGCGGCGAGCGGTATCAGCTCACTCAAAGGCGGTAATACGGTTATC
CACAGAATCAGGGGATAACGCAGGAAAGAACATGTGAGCAAAAGGCCAGCAAAAGGCCAGGAACCGTAAA
AAGGCCGCGTTGCTGGCGTTTTTCCATAGGCTCCGCCCCCCTGACGAGCATCACAAAAATCGACGCTCAA
GTCAGAGGTGGCGAAACCCGACAGGACTATAAAGATACCAGGCGTTTCCCCCTGGAAGCTCCCTCGTGCG
CTCTCCTGTTCCGACCCTGCCGCTTACCGGATACCTGTCCGCCTTTCTCCCTTCGGGAAGCGTGGCGCTT
TCTCATAGCTCACGCTGTAGGTATCTCAGTTCGGTGTAGGTCGTTCGCTCCAAGCTGGGCTGTGTGCACG
